Addgene plasmid #194629: pVY-15 TC-CAT-tag3
Purpose: antibiotic resistance enzyme with cationic peptide tag and tetracysteine tag
Depositing lab: Allie Obermeyer. Depositing organization: Columbia University. Publication: Intracellular phase separation of globular proteins facilitated by short cationic peptides. Yeong V, Wang JW, Horn JM, Obermeyer AC. Nat Commun. 2022 Dec 22;13(1):7882. doi: 10.1038/s41467-022-35529-2. PubMed 36550144.
Backbone
  Vector backbone: pETDuet
  Total vector size (bp): 5908
  Vector type: Bacterial Expression
Growth in bacteria
  Bacterial resistance: Ampicillin, 100 μg/mL
  Growth temperature: 37°C
  Growth strain: DH5alpha
  Copy number: High Copy
Gene/Insert
  Gene/Insert name: tetracysteine-CAT-(GGSKKRKKR)3 (alt name: TC-CAT-tag3)
  Promoter: T7
  Tag / fusion protein: GGSKKRKKRGGSKKRKKRGGSKKRKKR (C terminal on insert); MGCCPGCCGGA (N terminal on insert)
  Cloning method: Gibson Cloning
  Sequencing primers: 5′ T7; 3′ T7-term
Terms and licenses: Academic/Nonprofit Terms; Industry Terms: Not Available to Industry
Depositor comments: Please visit https://www.biorxiv.org/content/10.1101/2021.07.08.450573v1 for bioRxiv preprint.
How to cite: pVY-15 TC-CAT-tag3 was a gift from Allie Obermeyer (Addgene plasmid # 194629 ; http://n2t.net/addgene:194629 ; RRID:Addgene_194629)
