[The description below was written by a language model from this plasmid's Addgene catalogue record and pLannotate feature annotations shown in this document.]
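Description:
pVY-15 TC-CAT-tag3 is a bacterial expression plasmid of about 5.9 kb built on the pETDuet backbone. It is designed to produce an engineered chloramphenicol acetyltransferase (CAT) in E. coli. It replicates from a ColE1/pBR322-type origin. The rop gene and the bom mobility region are also annotated, although the catalogue lists the plasmid as high copy. Selection is by ampicillin through the β-lactamase gene and its promoter. An f1 phage origin is also present, along with short tetracycline-resistance gene fragments that appear to be non-functional remnants of the pBR322-derived backbone.

The expression cassette consists of a T7 promoter followed by a lac operator and the strong T7 gene 10 ribosome binding site, then the CAT coding sequence, and ends at a T7 terminator. The plasmid carries its own lacI gene and promoter, so transcription is repressed until it is induced with IPTG or lactose in a host that supplies T7 RNA polymerase. According to the record, the insert was assembled by Gibson cloning. It has a short N-terminal tetracysteine motif, a type of tag generally used for labelling with biarsenical fluorescent dyes. At the C terminus it has three tandem repeats of a glycine-serine-linked, lysine- and arginine-rich cationic peptide. Neither tag is annotated separately in the feature table. The S-Tag and SET1 fragments annotated downstream of CAT are likely residual pETDuet sequence, and the record does not say whether they are translated.

The stated purpose is an antibiotic resistance enzyme bearing cationic and tetracysteine tags. The associated study examined how short cationic peptides promote intracellular phase separation of globular proteins.
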