Features (pLannotate 1.2.2; 19 found; start..end, strand, type, name):
    174..365     -  CDS            rop: Rop protein, which maintains plasmids at low copy number; rop
    382..762     +  CDS            YPB1_ECOLX: Protein predicted: Swiss-Prot protein existence level 4. From Escherichia coli.
    824..888     -  CDS            TcR (fragment): tetracycline efflux protein; tet; confers resistance to tetracycline
    903..924     -  protein_bind   CAP binding site: CAP binding activates transcription in the presence of cAMP. E. coli catabolite activator protein
    937..2019    -  CDS            lacI: lac repressor; lacI; The lac repressor binds to the lac operator to inhibit transcription in E. coli. This inhibition can be relieved by adding lactose or isopropyl-β-D-thiogalactopyranoside (IPTG).
   2020..2097    -  promoter       lacI promoter: lacI
   2105..2384    -  CDS            TcR (fragment): tetracycline efflux protein; tet; confers resistance to tetracycline
   2410..2428    +  promoter       T7 promoter: promoter for bacteriophage T7 RNA polymerase
   2429..2453    +  protein_bind   lac operator: The lac repressor binds to the lac operator to inhibit transcription in E. coli. This inhibition can be relieved by adding lactose or isopropyl-β-D-thiogalactopyranoside (IPTG). lac repressor encoded by lacI
   2468..2490    +  RBS            RBS: efficient ribosome binding site from bacteriophage T7 gene 10 (Olins and Rangwala, 1989)
   2529..3182    +  CDS            CmR: chloramphenicol acetyltransferase; cat; confers resistance to chloramphenicol
   3282..3323    +  CDS            S-Tag (fragment): affinity and epitope tag derived from pancreatic ribonuclease A
   3353..3370    +  CDS            SET1 (fragment): solubility-enhancement tag derived from T7 phage gene 10B
   3378..3425    +  terminator     T7 terminator: transcription terminator for bacteriophage T7 RNA polymerase
   3462..3917    +  rep_origin     f1 ori (sequence partly withheld): f1 bacteriophage origin of replication; arrow indicates direction of (+) strand synthesis
   4032..4892    -  CDS            AmpR: β-lactamase; bla; confers resistance to ampicillin, carbenicillin, and related antibiotics
   4893..4985    -  promoter       AmpR promoter: bla
   5066..5654    +  rep_origin     ori: high-copy-number ColE1/pMB1/pBR322/pUC origin of replication
   5840..72      -  misc_feature   bom (across the origin): basis of mobility region from pBR322
>Addgene plasmid #194629 | pVY-15 TC-CAT-tag3 | addgene full sequence | sequence record 382961 | Addgene NGS Result
AATCTGCTCTGATGCCGCATAGTTAAGCCAGTATACACTCCGCTATCGCTACGTGACTGGGTCATGGCTG
CGCCCCGACACCCGCCAACACCCGCTGACGCGCCCTGACGGGCTTGTCTGCTCCCGGCATCCGCTTACAG
ACAAGCTGTGACCGTCTCCGGGAGCTGCATGTGTCAGAGGTTTTCACCGTCATCACCGAAACGCGCGAGG
CAGCTGCGGTAAAGCTCATCAGCGTGGTCGTGAAGCGATTCACAGATGTCTGCCTGTTCATCCGCGTCCA
GCTCGTTGAGTTTCTCCAGAAGCGTTAATGTCTGGCTTCTGATAAAGCGGGCCATGTTAAGGGCGGTTTT
TTCCTGTTTGGTCACTGATGCCTCCGTGTAAGGGGGATTTCTGTTCATGGGGGTAATGATACCGATGAAA
CGAGAGAGGATGCTCACGATACGGGTTACTGATGATGAACATGCCCGGTTACTGGAACGTTGTGAGGGTA
AACAACTGGCGGTATGGATGCGGCGGGACCAGAGAAAAATCACTCAGGGTCAATGCCAGCGCTTCGTTAA
TACAGATGTAGGTGTTCCACAGGGTAGCCAGCAGCATCCTGCGATGCAGATCCGGAACATAATGGTGCAG
GGCGCTGACTTCCGCGTTTCCAGACTTTACGAAACACGGAAACCGAAGACCATTCATGTTGTTGCTCAGG
TCGCAGACGTTTTGCAGCAGCAGTCGCTTCACGTTCGCTCGCGTATCGGTGATTCATTCTGCTAACCAGT
AAGGCAACCCCGCCAGCCTAGCCGGGTCCTCAACGACAGGAGCACGATCATGCTAGTCATGCCCCGCGCC
CACCGGAAGGAGCTGACTGGGTTGAAGGCTCTCAAGGGCATCGGTCGAGATCCCGGTGCCTAATGAGTGA
GCTAACTTACATTAATTGCGTTGCGCTCACTGCCCGCTTTCCAGTCGGGAAACCTGTCGTGCCAGCTGCA
TTAATGAATCGGCCAACGCGCGGGGAGAGGCGGTTTGCGTATTGGGCGCCAGGGTGGTTTTTCTTTTCAC
CAGTGAGACGGGCAACAGCTGATTGCCCTTCACCGCCTGGCCCTGAGAGAGTTGCAGCAAGCGGTCCACG
CTGGTTTGCCCCAGCAGGCGAAAATCCTGTTTGATGGTGGTTAACGGCGGGATATAACATGAGCTGTCTT
CGGTATCGTCGTATCCCACTACCGAGATGTCCGCACCAACGCGCAGCCCGGACTCGGTAATGGCGCGCAT
TGCGCCCAGCGCCATCTGATCGTTGGCAACCAGCATCGCAGTGGGAACGATGCCCTCATTCAGCATTTGC
ATGGTTTGTTGAAAACCGGACATGGCACTCCAGTCGCCTTCCCGTTCCGCTATCGGCTGAATTTGATTGC
GAGTGAGATATTTATGCCAGCCAGCCAGACGCAGACGCGCCGAGACAGAACTTAATGGGCCCGCTAACAG
CGCGATTTGCTGGTGACCCAATGCGACCAGATGCTCCACGCCCAGTCGCGTACCGTCTTCATGGGAGAAA
ATAATACTGTTGATGGGTGTCTGGTCAGAGACATCAAGAAATAACGCCGGAACATTAGTGCAGGCAGCTT
CCACAGCAATGGCATCCTGGTCATCCAGCGGATAGTTAATGATCAGCCCACTGACGCGTTGCGCGAGAAG
ATTGTGCACCGCCGCTTTACAGGCTTCGACGCCGCTTCGTTCTACCATCGACACCACCACGCTGGCACCC
AGTTGATCGGCGCGAGATTTAATCGCCGCGACAATTTGCGACGGCGCGTGCAGGGCCAGACTGGAGGTGG
CAACGCCAATCAGCAACGACTGTTTGCCCGCCAGTTGTTGTGCCACGCGGTTGGGAATGTAATTCAGCTC
CGCCATCGCCGCTTCCACTTTTTCCCGCGTTTTCGCAGAAACGTGGCTGGCCTGGTTCACCACGCGGGAA
ACGGTCTGATAAGAGACACCGGCATACTCTGCGACATCGTATAACGTTACTGGTTTCACATTCACCACCC
TGAATTGACTCTCTTCCGGGCGCTATCATGCCATACCGCGAAAGGTTTTGCGCCATTCGATGGTGTCCGG
GATCTCGACGCTCTCCCTTATGCGACTCCTGCATTAGGAAGCAGCCCAGTAGTAGGTTGAGGCCGTTGAG
CACCGCCGCCGCAAGGAATGGTGCATGCAAGGAGATGGCGCCCAACAGTCCCCCGGCCACGGGGCCTGCC
ACCATACCCACGCCGAAACAAGCGCTCATGAGCCCGAAGTGGCGAGCCCGATCTTCCCCATCGGTGATGT
CGGCGATATAGGCGCCAGCAACCGCACCTGTGGCGCCGGTGATGCCGGCCACGATGCGTCCGGCGTAGAG
GATCGAGATCGATCTCGATCCCGCGAAATTAATACGACTCACTATAGGGGAATTGTGAGCGGATAACAAT
TCCCCTCTAGAAATAATTTTGTTTAACTTTAAGAAGGAGATATACATGGGTTGTTGCCCTGGGTGTTGTG
GTGGCGCTGAGAAAAAAATCACTGGATATACCACCGTTGATATATCCCAATGGCATCGTAAAGAACATTT
TGAGGCATTTCAGTCAGTTGCTCAATGTACCTATAACCAGACCGTTCAGCTGGATATTACGGCCTTTTTA
AAGACCGTAAAGAAAAATAAGCACAAGTTTTATCCGGCCTTTATTCACATTCTTGCCCGCCTGATGAATG
CTCATCCGGAATTCCGTATGGCAATGAAAGACGGTGAGCTGGTGATATGGGATAGTGTTCACCCTTGTTA
CACCGTTTTCCATGAGCAAACTGAAACGTTTTCATCGCTCTGGAGTGAATACCACGACGATTTCCGGCAG
TTTCTACACATATATTCGCAAGATGTGGCGTGTTACGGTGAAAACCTGGCCTATTTCCCTAAAGGGTTTA
TTGAGAATATGTTTTTCGTCTCAGCCAATCCCTGGGTGAGTTTCACCAGTTTTGATTTAAACGTGGCCAA
TATGGACAACTTCTTCGCCCCCGTTTTCACCATGGGCAAATATTATACGCAAGGCGACAAGGTGCTGATG
CCGCTGGCGATTCAGGTTCATCATGCCGTCTGTGATGGCTTCCATGTCGGCAGAATGCTTAATGAATTAC
AACAGTACTGCGATGAGTGGCAGGGCGGGGCGGGAGGAAGCAAGAAACGCAAGAAGCGTGGCGGTAGCAA
AAAGCGTAAGAAGCGTGGAGGTTCAAAGAAACGTAAAAAGCGATAATAACTCGAGTCTGGTAAAGAAACC
GCTGCTGCGAAATTTGAACGCCAGCACATGGACTCGTCTACTAGCGCAGCTTAATTAACCTAGGCTGCTG
CCACCGCTGAGCAATAACTAGCATAACCCCTTGGGGCCTCTAAACGGGTCTTGAGGGGTTTTTTGCTGAA
AGGAGGAACTATATCCGGATTGGCGAATGGG
[124 nt withheld, positions 3462-3585]
C
[91 nt withheld, positions 3587-3677]
A
[49 nt withheld, positions 3679-3727]
CCTTTGACGTTGGAGTCCACGTTCTTT
[37 nt withheld, positions 3755-3791]
ACCCTATCTCGGTCTATTCTTTTGATTTATAAGGGATTTTGCCGATTTCGGCCTATTGGTTAAAAAATGA
GCTGATTTAACAAAAATTTAACGCGAATTTTAACAAAATATTAACGTTTACAATTTCTGGCGGCACGATG
GCATGAGATTATCAAAAAGGATCTTCACCTAGATCCTTTTAAATTAAAAATGAAGTTTTAAATCAATCTA
AAGTATATATGAGTAAACTTGGTCTGACAGTTACCAATGCTTAATCAGTGAGGCACCTATCTCAGCGATC
TGTCTATTTCGTTCATCCATAGTTGCCTGACTCCCCGTCGTGTAGATAACTACGATACGGGAGGGCTTAC
CATCTGGCCCCAGTGCTGCAATGATACCGCGAGACCCACGCTCACCGGCTCCAGATTTATCAGCAATAAA
CCAGCCAGCCGGAAGGGCCGAGCGCAGAAGTGGTCCTGCAACTTTATCCGCCTCCATCCAGTCTATTAAT
TGTTGCCGGGAAGCTAGAGTAAGTAGTTCGCCAGTTAATAGTTTGCGCAACGTTGTTGCCATTGCTACAG
GCATCGTGGTGTCACGCTCGTCGTTTGGTATGGCTTCATTCAGCTCCGGTTCCCAACGATCAAGGCGAGT
TACATGATCCCCCATGTTGTGCAAAAAAGCGGTTAGCTCCTTCGGTCCTCCGATCGTTGTCAGAAGTAAG
TTGGCCGCAGTGTTATCACTCATGGTTATGGCAGCACTGCATAATTCTCTTACTGTCATGCCATCCGTAA
GATGCTTTTCTGTGACTGGTGAGTACTCAACCAAGTCATTCTGAGAATAGTGTATGCGGCGACCGAGTTG
CTCTTGCCCGGCGTCAATACGGGATAATACCGCGCCACATAGCAGAACTTTAAAAGTGCTCATCATTGGA
AAACGTTCTTCGGGGCGAAAACTCTCAAGGATCTTACCGCTGTTGAGATCCAGTTCGATGTAACCCACTC
GTGCACCCAACTGATCTTCAGCATCTTTTACTTTCACCAGCGTTTCTGGGTGAGCAAAAACAGGAAGGCA
AAATGCCGCAAAAAAGGGAATAAGGGCGACACGGAAATGTTGAATACTCATACTCTTCCTTTTTCAATCA
TGATTGAAGCATTTATCAGGGTTATTGTCTCATGAGCGGATACATATTTGAATGTATTTAGAAAAATAAA
CAAATAGGTCATGACCAAAATCCCTTAACGTGAGTTTTCGTTCCACTGAGCGTCAGACCCCGTAGAAAAG
ATCAAAGGATCTTCTTGAGATCCTTTTTTTCTGCGCGTAATCTGCTGCTTGCAAACAAAAAAACCACCGC
TACCAGCGGTGGTTTGTTTGCCGGATCAAGAGCTACCAACTCTTTTTCCGAAGGTAACTGGCTTCAGCAG
AGCGCAGATACCAAATACTGTCCTTCTAGTGTAGCCGTAGTTAGGCCACCACTTCAAGAACTCTGTAGCA
CCGCCTACATACCTCGCTCTGCTAATCCTGTTACCAGTGGCTGCTGCCAGTGGCGATAAGTCGTGTCTTA
CCGGGTTGGACTCAAGACGATAGTTACCGGATAAGGCGCAGCGGTCGGGCTGAACGGGGGGTTCGTGCAC
ACAGCCCAGCTTGGAGCGAACGACCTACACCGAACTGAGATACCTACAGCGTGAGCTATGAGAAAGCGCC
ACGCTTCCCGAAGGGAGAAAGGCGGACAGGTATCCGGTAAGCGGCAGGGTCGGAACAGGAGAGCGCACGA
GGGAGCTTCCAGGGGGAAACGCCTGGTATCTTTATAGTCCTGTCGGGTTTCGCCACCTCTGACTTGAGCG
TCGATTTTTGTGATGCTCGTCAGGGGGGCGGAGCCTATGGAAAAACGCCAGCAACGCGGCCTTTTTACGG
TTCCTGGCCTTTTGCTGGCCTTTTGCTCACATGTTCTTTCCTGCGTTATCCCCTGATTCTGTGGATAACC
GTATTACCGCCTTTGAGTGAGCTGATACCGCTCGCCGCAGCCGAACGACCGAGCGCAGCGAGTCAGTGAG
CGAGGAAGCGGAAGAGCGCCTGATGCGGTATTTTCTCCTTACGCATCTGTGCGGTATTTCACACCGCAAT
GGTGCACTCTCAGTAC
